Addgene plasmid #129116: pGRCRE
Purpose: Expresses cre recombinase in Z. rouxii yeast cells
Depositing lab: Paolo Giudici. Depositing organization: University of Modena and Reggio Emilia. Publication: A set of plasmids carrying antibiotic resistance markers and Cre recombinase for genetic engineering of nonconventional yeast Zygosaccharomyces rouxii. Bizzarri M, Cassanelli S, Duskova M, Sychrova H, Solieri L. Yeast. 2019 Dec;36(12):711-722. doi: 10.1002/yea.3438. Epub 2019 Sep 11. PubMed 31414502.
Backbone
  Vector backbone: pCg2XpH-N
  Modifications to backbone: Two pHluorins are replaced with cre recombinase encoding gene under S. cerevisiae GAL1 promoter
  Vector type: Yeast Expression, Cre/Lox
  Selectable markers: nourseothricin
Growth in bacteria
  Bacterial resistance: Ampicillin, 100 μg/mL
  Growth temperature: 37°C
  Growth strain: DH5alpha
  Copy number: Low Copy
Gene/Insert
  Gene/Insert name: cre (alt name: cre recombinase)
  Promoter: S. cerevisiae GAL1 promoter
  Cloning method: Unknown
  Sequencing primers: 5′ GCGCGTTGGCCGATTCATTAA
Terms and licenses: Academic/Nonprofit Terms; Industry Terms: Not Available to Industry
Depositor comments: Please note: Plasmid contains 62 additional basepairs in the backbone between the f1 ori and C. glabrata ACT1 feature compared to the depositor's sequence. This difference is not known to affect plasmid function.
How to cite: pGRCRE was a gift from Paolo Giudici (Addgene plasmid # 129116 ; http://n2t.net/addgene:129116 ; RRID:Addgene_129116)
