[The description below was written by a language model from this plasmid's Addgene catalogue record and pLannotate feature annotations shown in this document.]
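Description:
pGRCRE is a yeast expression plasmid built to supply Cre recombinase in the nonconventional yeast Zygosaccharomyces rouxii. It derives from the backbone pCg2XpH-N, in which the two pHluorin reporter genes were replaced by the cre gene placed under the Saccharomyces cerevisiae GAL1 promoter. The feature table of the 7,828 nt sequenced record agrees with this: a GAL1 promoter sits directly upstream of a short pBluescript polylinker remnant and the Cre coding sequence, the whole cassette lying between T3 and T7 promoters and lac promoter/lacZα remnants typical of a pBluescript-type cloning region. GAL1 is a Gal4-regulated, galactose-inducible promoter in S. cerevisiae, so Cre production is presumably meant to be switched on by carbon source.

For propagation in E. coli the plasmid carries a ColE1/pUC-type origin and the β-lactamase gene for ampicillin selection, plus an f1 origin; the catalogue lists it as low copy even though the annotated origin is a high-copy type. Selection in yeast is by nourseothricin, consistent with the annotated sat-1 streptothricin acetyltransferase gene, a dominant marker that suits prototrophic or wild strains lacking auxotrophies. Short URA3, rop, bom and copia hits appear to be backbone remnants or incidental matches. No yeast replication element is annotated, and a long unannotated stretch precedes the marker; the depositor comments mention a C. glabrata ACT1 feature there and 62 extra backbone base pairs not known to affect function. The plasmid's evident use is Cre-mediated excision of loxP-flanked sequences, such as marker recycling, during genetic engineering of Z. rouxii.
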