Features (pLannotate 1.2.2; 21 found; start..end, strand, type, name):
    666..737     +  promoter       AmpR promoter: bla
    738..1598    +  CDS            AmpR: β-lactamase; bla; confers resistance to ampicillin, carbenicillin, and related antibiotics
   1769..2357    +  rep_origin     ori: high-copy-number ColE1/pMB1/pBR322/pUC origin of replication
   2540..2632    +  CDS            lacI (fragment): lac repressor; lacI; The lac repressor binds to the lac operator to inhibit transcription in E. coli. This inhibition can be relieved by adding lactose or isopropyl-β-D-thiogalactopyranoside (IPTG).
   2645..2666    +  protein_bind   CAP binding site: CAP binding activates transcription in the presence of cAMP. E. coli catabolite activator protein
   2681..2711    +  promoter       lac promoter: promoter for the E. coli lac operon
   2719..2735    +  protein_bind   lac operator: The lac repressor binds to the lac operator to inhibit transcription in E. coli. This inhibition can be relieved by adding lactose or isopropyl-β-D-thiogalactopyranoside (IPTG). lac repressor encoded by lacI
   2780..2798    +  promoter       T3 promoter: promoter for bacteriophage T3 RNA polymerase
   2834..3275    +  promoter       GAL1 promoter: S. cerevisiae GAL1; inducible promoter, regulated by Gal4
   3290..3351    +  misc_feature   MCS (fragment): pBluescript multiple cloning site
   3404..4435    +  CDS            Cre: site-specific recombinase Cre is a site-specific recombinase from bacteriophage P1. Recombination occurs at loxP sequences.
   4817..4835    -  promoter       T7 promoter: promoter for bacteriophage T7 RNA polymerase
   4843..4998    +  CDS            lacZα (fragment): LacZα fragment of β-galactosidase; lacZ fragment
   5002..5430    +  rep_origin     f1 ori (sequence partly withheld): f1 bacteriophage origin of replication; arrow indicates direction of (+) strand synthesis
   5458..5509    -  misc_feature   bom (fragment): basis of mobility region from pBR322
   5588..5625    -  CDS            URA3 (fragment): orotidine-5'-phosphate decarboxylase, required for uracil biosynthesis; S. cerevisiae URA3; yeast auxotrophic marker, counterselectable with 5-fluoroorotic acid (5-FOA)
   6764..7285    +  CDS            sat-1: STA_ECOLX - Protein inferred from homology: Swiss-Prot protein existence level 3. Involved in resistance to streptothricin, a broad-spectrum antibiotic produced by streptomycetes (PubMed:1850404). Detoxifies streptothricin via acetylation of the beta amino group of the first beta-lysyl moiety of streptothricin (By similarity). From Escherichia coli.
   7344..7360    -  promoter       copia promoter (fragment): strong promoter from the Drosophila transposable element copia (Sinclair et al., 1986)
   7427..7635    -  promoter       URA3 promoter: S. cerevisiae URA3
   7643..7692    -  misc_feature   bom (fragment): basis of mobility region from pBR322
   7794..1       -  CDS            rop (fragment) (across the origin): Rop protein, which maintains plasmids at low copy number; rop
>Addgene plasmid #129116 | pGRCRE | addgene full sequence | sequence record 252444 | Addgene NGS Result
GACGAAAGGGCCTCGTGATACGCCTATTTTTATAGGTTAATGTCATGATAATAATGGTTTCTTAGCAGGT
TAGACTAACATGCAAAAAGTTTATATTCATTTTTGTAGTTATTCTTGTTTTCATTAGGATGATTACACAC
TGTGGATGTGGATTAATCGATCATTGTTAATTTAGTGTAGCTACTACCATTTCAAACAAAACGTAAATTC
TTGCAGTCGTACTGGATCTGTGAATCTATTAGTATATATGAATTAAAGTAGCTTGTACATATTATTCTGT
TGAATCATATCGCAGAGCATTGGTTGAAATCCAAAATATAAAAATGTAATATCACAAAAAATAATACTAA
TTCTAACATTAATGGGTCAGATTTTTAGTGAATACTTAAATTTATAATATCGTCTATTTAAGCTAGCAAA
TGGAACAACATTTAAAGTAAGAACATCATATCTACATGAAAATGTATATTTCAATCTGACTAATAACGCA
GAGCACATCTTTCAGTGATGTCTGTCACATGATCAAAAAGAATTGTATTTAAATAATTCATAATAAAAGC
TTAAAAAATTACAATAATGAAAATAAAGTAAATAATGACATGGGTAAGAGTTCCGAAATAGAATCTTAGT
GTACAAAACAAAAATTGCATCATTAGAGATCCCCACATTCAAATATGTATCCGCTCATGAGACAATAACC
CTGATAAATGCTTCAATAATATTGAAAAAGGAAGAGTATGAGTATTCAACATTTCCGTGTCGCCCTTATT
CCCTTTTTTGCGGCATTTTGCCTTCCTGTTTTTGCTCACCCAGAAACGCTGGTGAAAGTAAAAGATGCTG
AAGATCAGTTGGGTGCACGAGTGGGTTACATCGAACTGGATCTCAACAGCGGTAAGATCCTTGAGAGTTT
TCGCCCCGAAGAACGTTTTCCAATGATGAGCACTTTTAAAGTTCTGCTATGTGGCGCGGTATTATCCCGT
ATTGACGCCGGGCAAGAGCAACTCGGTCGCCGCATACACTATTCTCAGAATGACTTGGTTGAGTACTCAC
CAGTCACAGAAAAGCATCTTACGGATGGCATGACAGTAAGAGAATTATGCAGTGCTGCCATAACCATGAG
TGATAACACTGCGGCCAACTTACTTCTGACAACGATCGGAGGACCGAAGGAGCTAACCGCTTTTTTGCAC
AACATGGGGGATCATGTAACTCGCCTTGATCGTTGGGAACCGGAGCTGAATGAAGCCATACCAAACGACG
AGCGTGACACCACGATGCCTGTAGCAATGGCAACAACGTTGCGCAAACTATTAACTGGCGAACTACTTAC
TCTAGCTTCCCGGCAACAATTAATAGACTGGATGGAGGCGGATAAAGTTGCAGGACCACTTCTGCGCTCG
GCCCTTCCGGCTGGCTGGTTTATTGCTGATAAATCTGGAGCCGGTGAGCGTGGGTCTCGCGGTATCATTG
CAGCACTGGGGCCAGATGGTAAGCCCTCCCGTATCGTAGTTATCTACACGACGGGGAGTCAGGCAACTAT
GGATGAACGAAATAGACAGATCGCTGAGATAGGTGCCTCACTGATTAAGCATTGGTAACTGTCAGACCAA
GTTTACTCATATATACTTTAGATTGATTTAAAACTTCATTTTTAATTTAAAAGGATCTAGGTGAAGATCC
TTTTTGATAATCTCATGACCAAAATCCCTTAACGTGAGTTTTCGTTCCACTGAGCGTCAGACCCCGTAGA
AAAGATCAAAGGATCTTCTTGAGATCCTTTTTTTCTGCGCGTAATCTGCTGCTTGCAAACAAAAAAACCA
CCGCTACCAGCGGTGGTTTGTTTGCCGGATCAAGAGCTACCAACTCTTTTTCCGAAGGTAACTGGCTTCA
GCAGAGCGCAGATACCAAATACTGTTCTTCTAGTGTAGCCGTAGTTAGGCCACCACTTCAAGAACTCTGT
AGCACCGCCTACATACCTCGCTCTGCTAATCCTGTTACCAGTGGCTGCTGCCAGTGGCGATAAGTCGTGT
CTTACCGGGTTGGACTCAAGACGATAGTTACCGGATAAGGCGCAGCGGTCGGGCTGAACGGGGGGTTCGT
GCACACAGCCCAGCTTGGAGCGAACGACCTACACCGAACTGAGATACCTACAGCGTGAGCTATGAGAAAG
CGCCACGCTTCCCGAAGGGAGAAAGGCGGACAGGTATCCGGTAAGCGGCAGGGTCGGAACAGGAGAGCGC
ACGAGGGAGCTTCCAGGGGGAAACGCCTGGTATCTTTATAGTCCTGTCGGGTTTCGCCACCTCTGACTTG
AGCGTCGATTTTTGTGATGCTCGTCAGGGGGGCGGAGCCTATGGAAAAACGCCAGCAACGCGGCCTTTTT
ACGGTTCCTGGCCTTTTGCTGGCCTTTTGCTCACATGTTCTTTCCTGCGTTATCCCCTGATTCTGTGGAT
AACCGTATTACCGCCTTTGAGTGAGCTGATACCGCTCGCCGCAGCCGAACGACCGAGCGCAGCGAGTCAG
TGAGCGAGGAAGCGGAAGAGCGCCCAATACGCAAACCGCCTCTCCCCGCGCGTTGGCCGATTCATTAATG
CAGCTGGCACGACAGGTTTCCCGACTGGAAAGCGGGCAGTGAGCGCAACGCAATTAATGTGAGTTAGCTC
ACTCATTAGGCACCCCAGGCTTTACACTTTATGCTTCCGGCTCGTATGTTGTGTGGAATTGTGAGCGGAT
AACAATTTCACACAGGAAACAGCTATGACCATGATTACGCCAAGCGCGCAATTAACCCTCACTAAAGGGA
ACAAAAGCTGGAGCTCGAATTCGAGCTCTAGTACGGATTAGAAGCCGCCGAGCGGGTGACAGCCCTCCGA
AGGAAGACTCTCCTCCGTGCGTCCTCGTCTTCACCGGTCGCGTTCCTGAAACGCAGATGTGCCTCGCGCC
GCACTGCTCCGAACAATAAAGATTCTACAATACTAGCTTTTATGGTTATGAAGAGGAAAAATTGGCAGTA
ACCTGGCCCCACAAACCTTCAAATGAACGAATCAAATTAACAACCATAGGATGATAATGCGATTAGTTTT
TTAGCCTTATTTCTGGGGTAATTAATCAGCGAAGCGATGATTTTTGATCTATTAACAGATATATAAATGC
AAAAACTGCATAACCACTTTAACTAATACTTTCAACATTTTCGGTTTGTATTACTTCTTATTCAAATGTA
ATAAAAGTATCAACAAAAAATTGTTAATATACCTCTATACTTTAACGTCAAGGAGAAAAAACCCCGGATT
CTAGAACTAGTGGATCCCCCGGGCTGCAGGAATTCGATATCAAGCTTATCGATACCGTCGAGGGGCAGAG
CCGATCCTGTACACTTTACTTAAAACCATTATCTGAGTGTTAAATGTCCAATTTACTGACCGTACACCAA
AATTTGCCTGCATTACCGGTCGATGCAACGAGTGATGAGGTTCGCAAGAACCTGATGGACATGTTCAGGG
ATCGCCAGGCGTTTTCTGAGCATACCTGGAAAATGCTTCTGTCCGTTTGCCGGTCGTGGGCGGCATGGTG
CAAGTTGAATAACCGGAAATGGTTTCCCGCAGAACCTGAAGATGTTCGCGATTATCTTCTATATCTTCAG
GCGCGCGGTCTGGCAGTAAAAACTATCCAGCAACATTTGGGCCAGCTAAACATGCTTCATCGTCGGTCCG
GGCTGCCACGACCAAGTGACAGCAATGCTGTTTCACTGGTTATGCGGCGGATCCGAAAAGAAAACGTTGA
TGCCGGTGAACGTGCAAAACAGGCTCTAGCGTTCGAACGCACTGATTTCGACCAGGTTCGTTCACTCATG
GAAAATAGCGATCGCTGCCAGGATATACGTAATCTGGCATTTCTGGGGATTGCTTATAACACCCTGTTAC
GTATAGCCGAAATTGCCAGGATCAGGGTTAAAGATATCTCACGTACTGACGGTGGGAGAATGTTAATCCA
TATTGGCAGAACGAAAACGCTGGTTAGCACCGCAGGTGTAGAGAAGGCACTTAGCCTGGGGGTAACTAAA
CTGGTCGAGCGATGGATTTCCGTCTCTGGTGTAGCTGATGATCCGAATAACTACCTGTTTTGCCGGGTCA
GAAAAAATGGTGTTGCCGCGCCATCTGCCACCAGCCAGCTATCAACTCGCGCCCTGGAAGGGATTTTTGA
AGCAACTCATCGATTGATTTACGGCGCTAAGGATGACTCTGGTCAGAGATACCTGGCCTGGTCTGGACAC
AGTGCCCGTGTCGGAGCCGCGCGAGATATGGCCCGCGCTGGAGTTTCAATACCGGAGATCATGCAAGCTG
GTGGCTGGACCAATGTAAATATTGTCATGAACTATATCCGTAACCTGGATAGTGAAACAGGGGCAATGGT
GCGCCTGCTGGAAGATGGCGATTAGCCATATATATATAACGTACACATAGAAATCACACAAACAGAGTAT
TTATTCTTAACTACATGAACTACCATCAGACCGTCTGGGCCACTATATAATGTGCCATTCATAAACGTGA
TCACTTTACGTAGCAGGCAACCCCAGGTGAAAATTTTTCAGCGAGCTGCCAGATTGTCAGGTGAAAAACT
GAAAAAAACTTCTGGGCGATGAGCTTGTGGCGGGAAATTAAGTATATAAAGCAGTTAGTTTCTTCTGCTT
CTTGTGGTTCTGGGTATTCTTGTAATATTTGGAAGAATAGAAAATCAAGACTACTGCCTTTCTTTTCATA
TTATAGAGGAAGAAATACGCACGAACACGATATAGAGGTAAAGGTACCCAATTCGCCCTATAGTGAGTCG
TATTACGCGCGCTCACTGGCCGTCGTTTTACAACGTCGTGACTGGGAAAACCCTGGCGTTACCCAACTTA
ATCGCCTTGCAGCACATCCCCCTTTCGCCAGCTGGCGTAATAGCGAAGAGGCCCGCACCGATCGCCCTTC
CCAACAGTTGCGCAGCCTGAATGGCGAATGG
[124 nt withheld, positions 5002-5125]
C
[91 nt withheld, positions 5127-5217]
A
[49 nt withheld, positions 5219-5267]
CCTTTGACGTTGGAGTCCACGTTCTTT
[37 nt withheld, positions 5295-5331]
ACCCTATCTCGGTCTATTCTTTTGATTTATAAGGGATTTTGCCGATTTCGGCCTATTGGTTAAAAAATGA
GCTGATTTAACAAAAATTTAACGCGAATTTTAACAAAATATTAACGCTTACAATTTCCTGATGCGGTATT
TTCTCCTTACGCATCTGTGCGGTATTTCACACCGCATAGGGTAATAACTGATATAATTAAATTGAAGCTC
TAATTTGTGAGTTTAGTATACATGCATTTACTTATAATACAGTTTTTTAGTTTTGCTGGCCGCATCTTCT
CAAATATGCTTCCCCCTTTGTTGTTGTTGTGGGTGTGTGCTATTTATATTATATAGTTTACTCATAATAC
CATAAAATATTCGGTTTGATTAGGTTATTTTAATAAGCTAATTTGTTTCTAATCGTGTAATTTATGCTGT
GTATATTAAGTAGTGTGTGCACTGCCCAAAAATGTTTGTTGTTTATAGTCGGTTAAAGAGAAAAAAGAAA
AAAAGATCCATACACACACGTTAATTAGTTGTTCAACGTAATACACTCATATTTTGTTCTTATTTGCTTT
CGGTCGCTGTTCTCACCAAGATTTATTGCCAACGAAACAATTTTTTTTTATATATTTTCAGATTTTTCTT
TTTTTCCTTTCCTTTCCTTTTCTAATTTTCACTCCTGGTTTTCTTTCTTTCTTAGAAACATTATCTCGAT
ATTAATATTAAAAAAATATAATCATTCAAAATGGACGGTGGTATGTTTTAGTTTAGCTTCAATTCTAATT
GATTGATTAATCAGTTGATTGGTTTCAATATGACAAATGGGTAGGGTGGGAAAACTTCATTTTCAATTCA
GATCAAACTTTTTTGTTGTCGACATAATATTTCTCGTTTGGGATGTTACTGTCACATTAATAATACACAC
ACATCAGCTTATAATTTTGAAAGTAATTTATCAGATATGTTGTGACGATCAGTGGAAATGGCTAACTTCA
ATGTATCTGTTCTTCCCCTTTTTCAAAGTTCACGTTTTTTGATTGATTGATTGATCTGTCGGCAGTGGTT
TCAAAACCATTCGGTGAGTAATCCTATCAATCAATGTTACGACAAAAGGCTCAATATTCAAAATTGCAAT
GTTTTATGTTTTCCTACGTGTACTTGTGCAAGGCAATTGATTCAACATTGCTTTTGGTGTTTGACGAGTT
TCTAGTTTGGACTTGTGTTGTTATCTGGGCTATACAGATTTCCCGGCTCACTATGAATTTTTTTTTTCGA
CGCTCAGTGCACACAACTATAAACAACACAAACACAAACACAGCAAGAAAAAAAAAAAACGAACATTGAA
TTGAAACCAAGCCAACTGAAAAATTCCTTATTTAAATGACTGTCATACTAACCCATTTTTATAGAAGAAG
TTGCTGCTTTAGTTATCGATAACGGTTCTCATATGAAAATTTCGGTGATCCCTGAGCAGGTGGCGGAAAC
ATTGGATGCTGAGAACCATTTCATTGTTCGTGAAGTGTTCGATGTGCACCTATCCGACCAAGGCTTTGAA
CTATCTACCAGAAGTGTGAGCCCCTACCGGAAGGATTACATCTCGGATGATGACTCTGATGAAGACTCTG
CTTGCTATGGCGCATTCATCGACCAAGAGCTTGTCGGGAAGATTGAACTCAACTCAACATGGAACGATCT
AGCCTCTATCGAACACATTGTTGTGTCGCACACGCACCGAGGCAAAGGAGTCGCGCACAGTCTCATCGAA
TTTGCGAAAAAGTGGGCACTAAGCAGACAGCTCCTTGGCATACGATTAGAGACACAAACGAACAATGTAC
CTGCCTGCAATTTGTACGCAAAATGTGGCTTTACTCTCGGCGGCATTGACCTCTTCACGTATAAAACTAG
ACCTCAAGTCTCGAACGAAACAGCGATGTACTGGTACTGGTTCTCGGGAGCACAGGATGACGCCTAACAT
ATGTGAAGTGTGAAGGGGGAGATTTTCACTTTATTAGATTTGTATATATGTATAATAAATAAATAAATAA
GTTAAATAAATAATTAGATAAGGGTGGTAATTATTACTATTTACAATCAAAGGTGGTCCTGCAGGCTTCG
TTTCCTGCAGGTTTTTGTTCTGTGCAGTTGGGTTAAGAATACTGGGCAATTTCATGTTTCTTCAACACTA
CATATGCGTATATATACCAATCTAAGTCTGTGCTCCTTCCTTCGTTCTTCCTTCTGTTCGGAGATTACCG
AATCAAAAAAATTTCAAGGAAACCGAAATCAAAAAAAAGAATAAAAAAAAAATGATGAATTGAAAAGGTG
GTATGGTGCACTCTCAGTACAATCTGCTCTGATGCCGCATAGTTAAGCCAGCCCCGACACCCGCCAACAC
CCGCTGACGCGCCCTGACGGGCTTGTCTGCTCCCGGCATCCGCTTACAGACAAGCTGTGACCGTCTCCGG
GAGCTGCATGTGTCAGAGGTTTTCACCGTCATCACCGAAACGCGCGA
